>Addgene plasmid #233412 | APL0041 Ac5-FRB-MCP | addgene full sequence | sequence record 467429 | Addgene NGS Result
AAAAATAGGCGTATCACGAGGCCCTTTCGTCTTCAAGAATTAATTCTATATTCTAAAAACACAAATGATA
CTTCTAAAAAAAAATCATGAATGGCATCAACTCTGAATCAAATCTTTGCAGATGCACCTACTTCTCATTT
CCACTGTCACATCATTTTTCCAGATCTCGCTGCCTGTTATGTGGCCCACAAACCAAGACACGTTTTATGG
CCATTAAAGCTGGCTGATCGTCGCCAAACACCAAATACATAATGAATATGTACACATTCGAGAAAGAAGC
GATCAAAGAAGCGTCTTCGGGCGGAGTAGGAGAATGCGGAGGAGAAGGAGAACGAGCTGATCTAGTATCT
CTCCACAATCCAATGCCAACTGACCAACTGGCCATATTCGGAGCAATTTGAAGCCAATTTCCATCGCCTG
GCGATCGCTCCATTCTTGGCTATATGTTTTTCACCGTTACCCGGGGCCATTTTCAAAGACTCGTCGGCAA
GATAAGATTGTGTCACTCGCTGTCTCTCTTCATTTGTCGAAGAATGCTGAGGAATTTCGCGATGACGTCG
GCGAGTATTTTGAAGAATGAGAATAATTTGTATTTATACGAAAATCAGTTAGTGGAATTTTCTACAAAAA
CATGTTATCTATAGATAATTTTGTTGCAAAATATGTTGACTATGACAAAGATTGTATGTATATACCTTTA
ATGTATTCTCATTTTCTTATGTATTTATAATGGCAATGATGATACTGATGATATTTTAAGATGATGCCAG
ACCAAAAGGCTTGAATTTCTGCGTCTTTTGCCGAACGCAGTGCATGTGCAATTGTTGTTTTTTGGAATAT
TCAATTTTCGGACTGTCCGCTTTGATTTCAGTTTCTTGGCTTATTCAAAAAGCAAAGTAAAGCCAAAAAA
GCGAGATGGCAATACCAAATGCGGCAAAACGGTAGTGGAAGGAAAGGGGTGCGGGGCAGCGGAAGGAAGG
GTGGGGCGGGGCGTGGCGGGGTCTGTGGCTGGGCGCGACGTCACCGACGTTGGAGCCACTCCTTTGACCA
TGTGTGCGTGTGTGTATTATTCGTGTCTCGCCACTCGCCGGTTGTTTTTTTCTTTTTATGCTGCGCTCTC
TCTAGCGCCATCTCGCTTACGCATGCTCAACGCACCGCATGTTGCCGTTTCCTTTTATGCGTCATTTTGG
CTCGAAATAGGCAATTATTTAAACAAAGATTAGTCAACGAAAACGCTAAAATAAATAAGTCTACAATATG
GTTACTTATTGCCATGTGTGTGCAGCCAACGATAGCAACAAAAGCAACAACACAGGTGGCTTTCCCTCTT
TCACTTTTTGTTTGCAAGCCGCGTGCGAGCAAGACGGCACGACCGGCAAACGCAATTACGCTGACAAAGA
GCAGACGAAGTTTTGGCGAAAAACATCAAGGCGCCTGATACGAATGCATTTGCAATAACAATTGCGATAT
TTAATATTGTTTATGAAGCTGTTTGACTTCAAAACACACAAAAAAAAAAATAAAACAAATTATTTGAAAG
AGAATTAGGAATCGGACGCTTATCGTTAGGGTAACAACAAGAAATGCTTACTGAGTCACAGCCTCTGGAA
AACTGCCGCAAGCCAGAGAGAGAGAGAAAAAGAGGGAGAGCAGCTTAGACCGCATGTGCTTGTGTGTGAG
GCGTCTCTCTCTTCGTCTCTGTTGCGCAAACGCATAGACTGCACTGAAAAAATCGATTACCTATTTTTTA
TGAATGAATATTTGCACTATTACTATTCAAAACTATTAAGATAGCAATCACATTCAATAGCCAAATACTA
TACCACCTGAGCGATGCAACGAAATGATCAATTTGAGCAAAAATGCTGCATATTTAGGACGGCATCATTA
TAGAAATGCTTCTTGCTGTGTACTTTTCTCTCGTCTGGCAGCTGTTTCGCCGTTATTGTTAAAACCGGCT
TAAGTTAGGTGTGTTTTCTACGACTAGTGAATGCCCTACTAGAAGATGTGTGTTGCACAAAATGTCCCTG
GAATAACCAATTTGAAGTGCAGATAGCAGTAAACGTAAGCTAATATGAATATTATTTAACTGTAATGTTT
TAATATCGCTGGACATTACTAATAAACCCACTATAAACACATGTACATATGTATGTTTTGGCATACAATG
AGTAGTTGGGGAAAAAATGTGTAAAAGCACCGTGACCATCACAGCATAAAGATAACCAGCTGAAGTATCG
AATATGAGTAACCCCCAAATTGAATCACATGCCGCAACTGATAGGACCCATGGAAGTACACTCTTCATGG
CGATATACAAGACACACACAAGCACGAACACCCAGTTGCGGAGGAAATTCTCCGTAAATGAAAACCCAAT
CGGCGAACAATTCATACCCATATATGGTAAAAGTTTTGAACGCGACTTGAGAGCGGAGAGCATTGCGGCT
GATAAGGTTTTAGCGCTAAGCGGGCTTTATAAAACGGGCTGCGGGACCAGTTTTCATATCACTACCGTTT
GAGTTCTTGTGCTGTGTGGATACTCCTCCCGACACAAAGCCGCTCCATCAGCCAGCAGTCGTCTAATCCA
GAGACCCCGGATCGGGGTACCTACTAGTCCAGTGTGGTGGAATTCCGAAATGGGATCGCCACCATGGGAT
CCCTGGAGATGTGGCATGAAGGCCTGGAAGAGGCATCTCGTTTGTACTTTGGGGAAAGGAACGTGAAAGG
CATGTTTGAGGTGCTGGAGCCCTTGCATGCTATGATGGAACGGGGACCCCAGACTCTGAAGGAAACATCC
TTTAATCAGGCCTATGGTCGAGATTTAATGGAGGCCCAAGAGTGGTGCAGGAAGTACATGAAATCAGGGA
ATGTCAAGGACCTCCTCCAAGCCTGGGACCTCTATTATCATGTGTTCCGACGAATCTCAAAGACTAGAGG
CGCCGGGACAGGAGGGTCTGGGGGTGGCACTGGCGGATCTGGAGGAGACTACAAGGACGATGACGACAAC
GGCGGATCGGGGGGGTCTGGTGGTAGTGGCGGTTCGGGGGGAGGTACCGGTATGGCGAGCAACTTTACGC
AATTTGTGTTGGTTGACAATGGTGGCACCGGAGACGTAACTGTTGCGCCGAGCAATTTTGCGAACGGGAT
TGCAGAATGGATAAGTAGTAACAGCCGGAGTCAGGCATATAAAGTCACATGCTCAGTTCGCCAAAGTTCC
GCACAGAACCGAAAATATACCATAAAGGTAGAAGTGCCAAAAGGGGCGTGGCGATCTTATCTTAATATGG
AGCTTACGATCCCAATCTTTGCGACTAATTCAGACTGCGAGCTGATTGTCAAGGCCATGCAAGGTCTTTT
GAAAGACGGTAACCCGATTCCCTCTGCGATCGCCGCCAACTCAGGAATATATGGTGGCGGAACCGGTGGC
GGGTCCATGGCCTCCAATTTTACACAGTTTGTGCTCGTGGACAACGGCGGCACTGGAGACGTCACAGTAG
CTCCAAGTAACTTTGCGAATGGGATAGCCGAGTGGATCTCTTCCAATTCAAGATCACAAGCCTATAAGGT
GACTTGTAGTGTACGCCAATCTAGTGCCCAGAACCGGAAGTATACCATTAAAGTGGAGGTCCCCAAAGGT
GCATGGCGCTCATACTTGAATATGGAATTGACGATTCCGATATTTGCGACCAATAGCGACTGCGAGCTTA
TTGTAAAAGCCATGCAAGGACTTCTGAAAGATGGCAACCCGATACCTTCCGCAATCGCTGCGAATAGCGG
AATTTACTGAGCGGCCGCTCGAGTCTAGAGGGCCCGCGGTTCGAAGGTAAGCCTATCCCTAACCCTCTCC
TCGGTCTCGATTCTACGCGTACCGGTCATCATCACCATCACCATTGAGTTTAAACCCGCTGATCAGCCTC
GACTGTGCCTTCTAAGGCCTGAGCTCGCTGATCAGCCTCGATCGAGGATCCAGACATGATAAGATACATT
GATGAGTTTGGACAAACCACAACTAGAATGCAGTGAAAAAAATGCTTTATTTGTGAAATTTGTGATGCTA
TTGCTTTATTTGTAACCATTATAAGCTGCAATAAACAAGTTAACAACAACAATTGCATTCATTTTATGTT
TCAGGTTCAGGGGGAGGTGTGGGAGGTTTTTTAAAGCAAGTAAAACCTCTACAAATGTGGTATGGCTGAT
TATGATCAGTCGACCGATGCCCTTGAGAGCCTTCAACCCAGTCAGCTCCTTCCGGTGGGCGCGGGGCATG
ACTATCGTCGCCGCACTTATGACTGTCTTCTTTATCATGCAACTCGTAGGACAGGTGCCGGCAGCGCTCT
GGGTCATTTTCGGCGAGGACCGCTTTCGCTGGAGCGCGACGATGATCGGCCTGTCGCTTGCGGTATTCGG
AATCTTGCACGCCCTCGCTCAAGCCTTCGTCACTGGTCCCGCCACCAAACGTTTCGGCGAGAAGCAGGCC
ATTATCGCCGGCATGGCGGCCGACGCGCTGGGCTACGTCTTGCTGGCGTTCGCGACGCGAGGCTGGATGG
CCTTCCCCATTATGATTCTTCTCGCTTCCGGCGGCATCGGGATGCCCGCGTTGCAGGCCATGCTGTCCAG
GCAGGTAGATGACGACCATCAGGGACAGCTTCAAGGCCAGCAAAAGGCCAGGAACCGTAAAAAGGCCGCG
TTGCTGGCGTTTTTCCATAGGCTCCGCCCCCCTGACGAGCATCACAAAAATCGACGCTCAAGTCAGAGGT
GGCGAAACCCGACAGGACTATAAAGATACCAGGCGTTTCCCCCTGGAAGCTCCCTCGTGCGCTCTCCTGT
TCCGACCCTGCCGCTTACCGGATACCTGTCCGCCTTTCTCCCTTCGGGAAGCGTGGCGCTTTCTCATAGC
TCACGCTGTAGGTATCTCAGTTCGGTGTAGGTCGTTCGCTCCAAGCTGGGCTGTGTGCACGAACCCCCCG
TTCAGCCCGACCGCTGCGCCTTATCCGGTAACTATCGTCTTGAGTCCAACCCGGTAAGACACGACTTATC
GCCACTGGCAGCAGCCACTGGTAACAGGATTAGCAGAGCGAGGTATGTAGGCGGTGCTACAGAGTTCTTG
AAGTGGTGGCCTAACTACGGCTACACTAGAAGGACAGTATTTGGTATCTGCGCTCTGCTGAAGCCAGTTA
CCTTCGGAAAAAGAGTTGGTAGCTCTTGATCCGGCAAACAAACCACCGCTGGTAGCGGTGGTTTTTTTGT
TTGCAAGCAGCAGATTACGCGCAGAAAAAAAGGATCTCAAGAAGATCCTTTGATCTTTTCTACGGGGTCT
GACGCTCAGTGGAACGAAAACTCACGTTAAGGGATTTTGGTCATGAGATTATCAAAAAGGATCTTCACCT
AGATCCTTTTAAATTAAAAATGAAGTTTTAAATCAATCTAAAGTATATATGAGTAAACTTGGTCTGACAG
TTACCAATGCTTAATCAGTGAGGCACCTATCTCAGCGATCTGTCTATTTCGTTCATCCATAGTTGCCTGA
CTCCCCGTCGTGTAGATAACTACGATACGGGAGGGCTTACCATCTGGCCCCAGTGCTGCAATGATACCGC
GAGACCCACGCTCACCGGCTCCAGATTTATCAGCAATAAACCAGCCAGCCGGAAGGGCCGAGCGCAGAAG
TGGTCCTGCAACTTTATCCGCCTCCATCCAGTCTATTAATTGTTGCCGGGAAGCTAGAGTAAGTAGTTCG
CCAGTTAATAGTTTGCGCAACGTTGTTGCCATTGCTGCAGGCATCGTGGTGTCACGCTCGTCGTTTGGTA
TGGCTTCATTCAGCTCCGGTTCCCAACGATCAAGGCGAGTTACATGATCCCCCATGTTGTGCAAAAAAGC
GGTTAGCTCCTTCGGTCCTCCGATCGTTGTCAGAAGTAAGTTGGCCGCAGTGTTATCACTCATGGTTATG
GCAGCACTGCATAATTCTCTTACTGTCATGCCATCCGTAAGATGCTTTTCTGTGACTGGTGAGTACTCAA
CCAAGTCATTCTGAGAATAGTGTATGCGGCGACCGAGTTGCTCTTGCCCGGCGTCAACACGGGATAATAC
CGCGCCACATAGCAGAACTTTAAAAGTGCTCATCATTGGAAAACGTTCTTCGGGGCGAAAACTCTCAAGG
ATCTTACCGCTGTTGAGATCCAGTTCGATGTAACCCACTCGTGCACCCAACTGATCTTCAGCATCTTTTA
CTTTCACCAGCGTTTCTGGGTGAGCAAAAACAGGAAGGCAAAATGCCGCAAAAAAGGGAATAAGGGCGAC
ACGGAAATGTTGAATACTCATACTCTTCCTTTTTCAATATTATTGAAGCATTTATCAGGGTTATTGTCTC
ATGAGCGGATACATATTTGAATGTATTTAGAAAAATAAACAAATAGGGGTTCCGCGCACATTTCCCCGAA
AAGTGCCACCTGACGTCTAAGAAACCATTATTATCATGACATTAACCTAT
Features (pLannotate 1.2.2; 10 found; start..end, strand, type, name):
     86..2595    +  promoter       Ac5 promoter: Drosophila melanogaster actin 5C promoter
   2666..2932    +  CDS            FRB*: T2098L mutant of FKBP-rapamycin binding domain of human FRAP binds synthetic ligands such as AP21967
   3437..3787    +  CDS            CAPSD_BPMS2 (fragment): Experimental evidence at protein level: Swiss-Prot protein existence level 1. Acts as a translational repressor of viral replicase synthesis late in infection. This latter function is the result of capsid protein interaction with an RNA hairpin which contains the replicase ribosome-binding site. From Escherichia phage MS2 (Bacteriophage MS2).
   3826..3867    +  CDS            V5 tag: epitope tag from simian virus 5
   3967..4101    -  polyA_signal   SV40 poly(A) signal: SV40 polyadenylation signal
   4124..4208    -  CDS            large T antigen (fragment): large T antigen from SV40 (simian virus 40)
   4209..4656    +  CDS            TcR (fragment): tetracycline efflux protein; tet; confers resistance to tetracycline
   4702..5290    -  rep_origin     ori: high-copy-number ColE1/pMB1/pBR322/pUC origin of replication
   5461..6321    -  CDS            AmpR: β-lactamase; bla; confers resistance to ampicillin, carbenicillin, and related antibiotics
   6322..6426    -  promoter       AmpR promoter: bla
