[The description below was written by a language model from this plasmid's Addgene catalogue record and pLannotate feature annotations shown in this document.]
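Description:
APL0041 Ac5-FRB-MCP is a 6,490-nt plasmid for constitutive expression of a synthetic FRB-MCP fusion protein in Drosophila cells. The catalogue lists the backbone as FLP-IN and the vector type as mammalian expression. However, the stated purpose and the roughly 2.5 kb Drosophila melanogaster actin 5C (Ac5) promoter driving the insert indicate use in insect cell culture. No FRT site or eukaryotic selection marker appears in the feature table. In bacteria the plasmid is maintained at high copy through a ColE1/pUC-type origin and selected with ampicillin via the bla gene and its own promoter. Short fragments annotated as a tetracycline resistance gene and SV40 large T antigen appear to be non-functional backbone remnants.

Downstream of Ac5, the open reading frame begins with an FRB domain, the FKBP-rapamycin binding domain of human FRAP/mTOR. The annotation tool matches it to the T2098L variant that accepts rapalogs such as AP21967, although the catalogue lists the insert as wild type, so the record leaves the exact allele unclear. After an unannotated stretch of about 500 nt, whose content is not stated in the record, comes a fragment of the bacteriophage MS2 coat protein (MCP), which binds a specific RNA hairpin. A C-terminal V5 epitope tag follows for detection. An SV40 poly(A) signal lies after the cassette and is annotated on the opposite strand.

The design couples chemically induced dimerization to RNA binding: a ligand can bring an FKBP-fused partner to FRB, and MCP tethers the complex to transcripts carrying MS2 hairpins. This fits the associated work on modular post-transcriptional synthetic receptors, although the record does not give the specific partner constructs.
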