Addgene plasmid #233412: APL0041 Ac5-FRB-MCP
Purpose: AC5 promoter driven FRB-MCP for drosophila cell expression
Depositing lab: Xiaojing Gao. Depositing organization: Stanford University. Publication: Post-transcriptional modular synthetic receptors. Zhang X, Mille-Fragoso LS, Kaseniit KE, Lee AP, Zhang M, Call CC, Hu Y, Xie Y, Gao XJ. Nat Chem Biol. 2025 Mar 28. doi: 10.1038/s41589-025-01872-w. PubMed 40155716.
Backbone
  Vector backbone: FLP-IN
  Vector type: Mammalian Expression
Growth in bacteria
  Bacterial resistance: Ampicillin, 100 μg/mL
  Growth temperature: 37°C
  Growth strain: DH5alpha
  Copy number: High Copy
Gene/Insert
  Gene/Insert name: FRB-MCP
  Species: Synthetic
  Mutation: WT
  Promoter: Ac5
  Cloning method: Gibson Cloning
Terms and licenses: Academic/Nonprofit Terms; Industry Terms: Not Available to Industry
Depositor comments: https://benchling.com/s/seq-YGbXEwWNp6FRR7ZV0c1Z?m=slm-RY4fDhkpLwrfsTxn8gcr for annotated sequence file. Please visit https://doi.org/10.1101/2024.05.03.592453 for bioRxiv preprint.
How to cite: APL0041 Ac5-FRB-MCP was a gift from Xiaojing Gao (Addgene plasmid # 233412 ; http://n2t.net/addgene:233412 ; RRID:Addgene_233412)
